>Addgene plasmid #24999 | pcDNA-SETin-FLAG-HA | addgene partial sequence | sequence record 30967 | 24999 with CMV-F
AGCAGAGCTCTCTGGCTAACTAGAGAACCCACTGCTTACTGGCTTATCGAAATTAATACGACTCACTATA
GGGAGACCCAAGCTGGCTAGCGTTTAAACTTAAGCTTGGTACCGAGCTCGGATCCATGTCGGCGCAGGCG
GCCAAAGTCAGTAAAAAGGAGCTCAACTCCAACCACGACGGCGCGGACGAAACGTCTGAGAAAGAACAGC
AAGAAGCGATTGAACACATTGATGAAGTACAAAATGAAATAGACAGACTTAATGAACAAGCCAGTGAGGA
GATTTTGAAAGTAGAACAGAAATATAACAAACTCCGCCAACCATTTTTTCAGAAGAGGTCAGAATTGATC
GCCAAAATCCCAAATTTTTGGGTAACAACATTTGTCAACCATCCACAAGTGTCTGCACTGCTTGGGGAGG
AAGATGAAGAGGCACTGCATTATTTGACCAGAGTTGAAGTGACAGAATTTGAAGATATTAAATCAGGTTA
CAGAATAGATTTTTATTTTGATGAAAATCCTTACTTTGAAAATAAAGTTCTCTCCAAAGAATTTCATCTG
AATGAGAGTGGTGATCCATCTTCGAAGTCCACCGAAATCAAATGGAAATCTGGAAAGGATTTGACGAAAC
GTTCGAGTCAAACGCAGAATAAAGCCAGCAGGAAGAGGCAGCATGAGGAACCAGAGAGCTTCTTTACCTG
GTTTACTGACCATTCTGATGCAGGTGCTGATGAGTTAGGAGAGGTCATCAAAGATGATATTTGGCCAAAC
CCATTACAGTACTACTTGGTTCCCGATATGGATGATGAAGAAGGAGAAGGAGAAGAAGATGATGATGATG
ATGAAGAGGAGGAAGGATTAGAAGATATTGACGAAGAAGGGATGAGGATGAAGNNG
