>Addgene plasmid #24999 | pcDNA-SETin-FLAG-HA | addgene partial sequence | sequence record 30968 | 24999 with BGH-rev
CTAGACTCGAGCTATTAGGCGTAGTCGGGCACGTCGTAGGGGTATCCGGCGCCCTGAAAATAAAGATTCT
CATCGAGCTTGTCATCGTCGTCCTTGTAGTCCTGTTGGTCATCTTCTCCTTCATCCTCCTCTCCTTCCTC
CCCTTCATCATCATCTTCATCTTCTTCACCTTCATCCTCATCCCCTTCTTCGTCAATATCTTCTAATCCT
TCCTCCTCTTCATCATCATCATCATCTTCTTCTCCTTCTCCTTCTTCATCATCCATATCGGGAACCAAGT
AGTACTGTAATGGGTTTGGCCAAATATCATCTTTGATGACCTCTCCTAACTCATCAGCACCTGCATCAGA
ATGGTCAGTAAACCAGGTAAAGAAGCTCTCTGGTTCCTCATGCTGCCTCTTCCTGCTGGCTTTATTCTGC
GTTTGACTCGAACGTTTCGTCAAATCCTTTCCAGATTTCCATTTGATTTCGGTGGACTTCGAAGATGGAT
CACCACTCTCATTCAGATGAAATTCTTTGGAGAGAACTTTATTTTCAAAGTAAGGATTTTCATCAAAATA
AAAATCTATTCTGTAACCTGATTTAATATCTTCAAATTCTGTCACTTCAACTCTGGTCAAATAATGCAGT
GCCTCTTCATCTTCCTCCCCAAGCAGTGCAGACACTTGTGGATGGTTGACAAATGTTGTTACCCAAAAAT
TTGGGATTTTGGCGATCAATTCTGACCTCTTCTGAAAAAATGGTTGGCGGAGTTTGTTATATTTCTGTTC
TACTTTCAAAATCTCCTCACTGGCTTGTTCATTAAGTCTGTCTATTTCATTTTGTACTTCATCAATGTGT
TCAATCGCTTCTTGCTGTTCTTTCTCAGACGTT
