[The description below was written by a language model from this plasmid's Addgene catalogue record.]
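Description:
pcDNA-SETin-FLAG-HA is a mammalian expression plasmid built on the pcDNA3.1 backbone (about 6 kb without insert) that carries an siRNA-resistant version of the human SET gene, also known as I2PP2A, TAF-I beta or PHAPII. It is maintained in E. coli as a high-copy plasmid under ampicillin selection. No feature table accompanies the record, so backbone elements are not itemised. The listed sequencing primers (CMV forward and BGH reverse) are consistent with the usual pcDNA3.1 arrangement, in which the insert sits between the CMV immediate-early promoter and the bovine growth hormone polyadenylation signal. The record does not state a mammalian selection marker.

The roughly 1 kb SET coding sequence was inserted by restriction cloning between BamHI and XhoI sites, both of which are retained. It is fused at its C terminus to FLAG and HA epitope tags, which allow detection by immunoblotting or immunofluorescence and single or tandem affinity purification of the protein and its partners. The defining feature is a cluster of silent nucleotide changes near the 5′ end of the open reading frame (around nucleotides 57–75). These changes are described as leaving the encoded protein unchanged while destroying the target site of an siRNA directed against endogenous SET, so the "in" in the name probably means siRNA-insensitive.

This design suits knockdown-rescue experiments, in which endogenous SET is silenced and the tagged, resistant transcript is expressed to test whether an observed phenotype is specifically due to loss of SET. The associated publication concerns the SET complex as a barrier to HIV-1 autointegration, which suggests the construct was used in that setting.
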