Addgene plasmid #24999: pcDNA-SETin-FLAG-HA
Depositing lab: Judy Lieberman. Depositing organization: Boston Children's Hospital. Publication: The SET complex acts as a barrier to autointegration of HIV-1. Yan N, Cherepanov P, Daigle JE, Engelman A, Lieberman J. PLoS Pathog. 2009 Mar . 5(3):e1000327. 10.1371/journal.ppat.1000327 PubMed 19266025.
Backbone
  Vector backbone: pcDNA3.1
  Backbone size w/o insert (bp): 6000
  Vector type: Mammalian Expression
Growth in bacteria
  Bacterial resistance: Ampicillin, 100 μg/mL
  Growth temperature: 37°C
  Growth strain: DH5alpha
  Copy number: High Copy
Gene/Insert
  Gene/Insert name: SET (alt name: 2PP2A; IGAAD; TAF-I; I2PP2A; IPP2A2; PHAPII; TAF-IBETA)
  Species: H. sapiens (human)
  Insert size (bp): 1000
  Mutation: silent mutations introduced to prevent siRNA targeting:nt57-75 change from GGCCGACGAGACCTCAGAA toCGCGGACGAAACGTCTGAGAA
  Entrez Gene: SET (a.k.a. 2PP2A, I2PP2A, IGAAD, IPP2A2, MRD58, PHAPII, TAF-I, TAF-IBETA)
  Tag / fusion protein: FLAG (C terminal on insert); HA (C terminal on insert)
  Cloning method: Restriction Enzyme; 5′ cloning site BamHI (not destroyed); 3′ cloning site XhoI (not destroyed)
  Sequencing primers: 5′ CMV-F; 3′ BGH-rev
Terms and licenses: Academic/Nonprofit Terms; Industry Terms: Not Available to Industry
How to cite: pcDNA-SETin-FLAG-HA was a gift from Judy Lieberman (Addgene plasmid # 24999 ; http://n2t.net/addgene:24999 ; RRID:Addgene_24999)
